Addgene plasmid #216766: pENTR-Myc-TRIP12 SB
Purpose: Myc-TRIP12-SB; the substrate binding (SB) domain (AA 1-1650) of TRIP12 with an N-terminal Myc-tag
Depositing lab: Robert Sobol. Depositing organization: Brown University. Publication: Replication-associated base excision repair/single-strand break repair regulates PARG inhibitor response via the PRMT1/PRMT5/ATR axis. Ibrahim M, Roos WP, Schwartz JC, Khan MM, Al-Rahahleh RQ, Beers LA, Pearson CR, Langham KT, Boyang L, Clark J, Hayat F, Fang Q, Koczor CA, Migaud ME, Sobol RW. NAR Cancer. 2025 Dec 31;7(4):zcaf057. doi: 10.1093/narcan/zcaf057. eCollection 2025 Dec. PubMed 41480640.
Backbone
  Vector backbone: pENTR
  Backbone manufacturer: Genscript
  Backbone size w/o insert (bp): 2517
  Vector type: Mammalian Expression ; Cloning vector
Growth in bacteria
  Bacterial resistance: Kanamycin, 50 μg/mL
  Growth temperature: 37°C
  Growth strain: DH5alpha
  Copy number: Unknown
Gene/Insert
  Gene/Insert name: Myc-TRIP12-SB
  Species: H. sapiens (human)
  Insert size (bp): 6215
  Mutation: Substrate binding domain of TRIP12 (amino acids 1–1650)
  Entrez Gene: TRIP12 (a.k.a. MRD49, TRIP-12, TRIPC, ULF)
  Tag / fusion protein: Myc (N terminal on insert)
Resource information
  A portion of this plasmid was derived from a plasmid made by: Backbone purchased from Genscript
Terms and licenses: Academic/Nonprofit Terms; Industry Terms: Not Available to Industry
How to cite: pENTR-Myc-TRIP12 SB was a gift from Robert Sobol (Addgene plasmid # 216766 ; http://n2t.net/addgene:216766 ; RRID:Addgene_216766)
