[The description below was written by a language model from this plasmid's Addgene catalogue record and pLannotate feature annotations shown in this document.]
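Description:
pENTR-Myc-TRIP12 SB is a Gateway entry clone built on a commercially sourced pENTR backbone, carrying a human TRIP12 coding sequence with an N-terminal Myc epitope tag. It is propagated in E. coli through a high-copy ColE1/pUC-type origin and selected with kanamycin through an aminoglycoside phosphotransferase (KanR) gene. The full sequenced plasmid is 8,732 nt. rrnB T1 and T2 transcription terminators lie upstream of the cloning region and insulate the insert from read-through transcription in bacteria. Short lacI and lacZα fragments and a T7 promoter just outside attL2, pointing back toward the insert, are backbone remnants.

The payload sits between attL1 and attL2, the recombination sites used in the Gateway LR reaction, so the tagged open reading frame can be transferred directionally into any attR-containing destination vector. TRIP12 is a ubiquitin E3 ligase involved in the ubiquitin fusion degradation pathway and in regulating the DNA damage response, including suppression of RNF168. The catalogue describes the insert as the substrate-binding (SB) domain, amino acids 1–1650. However, the listed insert size (about 6.2 kb) and the annotated TRIP12 feature (about 6.1 kb) are both longer than 1650 codons would need, and the record does not explain the discrepancy. The Myc tag is not separately annotated, but there is a short gap between attL1 and the start of the TRIP12 feature.

Although the plasmid is catalogued under mammalian expression as well as cloning, no eukaryotic promoter or polyadenylation signal is annotated. Expression in mammalian cells would therefore depend on recombination into a suitable destination vector. The associated work concerns base excision and single-strand break repair and the response to PARG inhibitors, consistent with use of this construct to study the function of TRIP12 domains in DNA repair.
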