Features (pLannotate 1.2.2; 10 found; start..end, strand, type, name):
    121..213     +  CDS            lacI (fragment): lac repressor; lacI; The lac repressor binds to the lac operator to inhibit transcription in E. coli. This inhibition can be relieved by adding lactose or isopropyl-β-D-thiogalactopyranoside (IPTG).
    268..295     -  terminator     rrnB T2 terminator: transcription terminator T2 from the E. coli rrnB gene
    427..470     +  terminator     rrnB T1 terminator: Escherichia coli rrnB; transcription terminator T1 from the E. coli rrnB gene
    517..553     -  CDS            lacZα (fragment): LacZα fragment of β-galactosidase; lacZ fragment
    569..668     +  protein_bind   attL1: mutant version of attL; recombination site for the Gateway® LR reaction LR Clonase™
    728..6844    +  CDS            TRIP12: TRIPC_HUMAN - Also known as KIAA0045, ULF. Experimental evidence at protein level: Swiss-Prot protein existence level 1. E3 ubiquitin-protein ligase involved in ubiquitin fusion degradation (UFD) pathway and regulation of DNA repair (PubMed:19028681, PubMed:22884692). Part of the ubiquitin fusion degradation (UFD) pathway, a process that mediates ubiquitination of protein at their N-terminus, regardless of the presence of lysine residues in target proteins (PubMed:19028681). Acts as a key regulator of DNA damage response by acting as a suppressor of RNF168, an E3 ubiquitin-protein ligase that
   6857..6956    -  protein_bind   attL2: mutant version of attL; recombination site for the Gateway® LR reaction LR Clonase™
   6974..6992    -  promoter       T7 promoter: promoter for bacteriophage T7 RNA polymerase
   7126..7935    +  CDS            KanR: aminoglycoside phosphotransferase; aph(3')-Ia; confers resistance to kanamycin in bacteria or G418 (Geneticin®) in eukaryotes
   8082..8670    +  rep_origin     ori: high-copy-number ColE1/pMB1/pBR322/pUC origin of replication
>Addgene plasmid #216766 | pENTR-Myc-TRIP12 SB | addgene full sequence | sequence record 498094 | Addgene NGS Result
CTTTCCTGCGTTATCCCCTGATTCTGTGGATAACCGTATTACCGCCTTTGAGTGAGCTGATACCGCTCGC
CGCAGCCGAACGACCGAGCGCAGCGAGTCAGTGAGCGAGGAAGCGGAAGAGCGCCCAATACGCAAACCGC
CTCTCCCCGCGCGTTGGCCGATTCATTAATGCAGCTGGCACGACAGGTTTCCCGACTGGAAAGCGGGCAG
TGAGCGCAACGCAATTAATACGCGTACCGCTAGCCAGGAAGAGTTTGTAGAAACGCAAAAAGGCCATCCG
TCAGGATGGCCTTCTGCTTAGTTTGATGCCTGGCAGTTTATGGCGGGCGTCCTGCCCGCCACCCTCCGGG
CCGTTGCTTCACAACGTTCAAATCCGCTCCCGGCGGATTTGTCCTACTCAGGAGAGCGTTCACCGACAAA
CAACAGATAAAACGAAAGGCCCAGTCTTCCGACTGAGCCTTTCGTTTTATTTGATGCCTGGCAGTTCCCT
ACTCTCGCGTTAACGCTAGCATGGATGTTTTCCCAGTCACGACGTTGTAAAACGACGGCCAGTCTTAAGC
TCGGGCCCCAAATAATGATTTTATTTTGACTGATAGTGACCTGTTCGTTGCAACAAATTGATGAGCAATG
CTTTTTTATAATGCCAACTTTGTACAAAAAAGCAGGCTCCGCGGCCGCCCCCTTCACCATGGAACAAAAA
CTCATCTCAGAAGAGGATCTGGCAGCATCCAACCGGCCTAATAACAATCCAGGGGGGTCACTGCGACGTT
CACAGAGGAACACTGCCGGGGCCCAACCACAAGACGACTCAATAGGAGGAAGGTCACATTTAGGGCAGGC
AAAACATAAGGGATATAGCCCTCCTGAGAGTAGAAAATCTAATTCTAAGGCACCCAAAGTGCAGTCTAAT
ACTACTTCTGAACTGTCAAGGGGACACCTTTCTAAAAGAAGCTGCAGTTCATCATCTGCTGTGATAGTTC
CACAACCAGAGGATCCAGACAGAGCCAATACTTCAGAAAGACAAAAAACGGGGCAGGTGCCTAAGAAAGA
CAATTCTCGAGGAGTGAAGCGCAGTGCTAGTCCAGACTACAACAGGACCAATTCTCCTAGCTCTGCAAAA
AAACCAAAAGCACTTCAGCATACTGAATCTCCCTCAGAAACAAATAAGCCACATAGTAAGTCAAAGAAGA
GACATTTAGACCAGGAGCAACAACTGAAATCTGCACAATCACCATCAACAAGCAAGGCTCATACCAGGAA
GAGTGGGGCCACTGGCGGTTCACGGAGTCAGAAAAGAAAAAGGACAGAGAGTTCTTGTGTAAAGAGTGGC
TCCGGGTCTGAATCAACTGGTGCAGAAGAGAGATCTGCGAAACCTACCAAGCTGGCTTCAAAATCAGCCA
CCTCAGCCAAAGCTGGGTGTAGCACCATCACTGATTCTTCTTCTGCTGCCTCTACTTCCTCCTCGTCTTC
TGCTGTAGCCTCGGCCTCCTCCACTGTACCACCAGGTGCCAGAGTGAAACAAGGAAAAGATCAGAACAAG
GCCAGGCGTTCCCGTTCAGCGTCCAGTCCCAGCCCCAGAAGAAGTAGCAGGGAAAAGGAACAGAGTAAAA
CTGGTGGCTCTTCAAAATTTGATTGGGCTGCTCGTTTCAGCCCTAAAGTTAGCCTTCCTAAAACAAAACT
GTCTCTTCCAGGGTCTTCTAAGTCAGAGACATCAAAACCTGGACCTTCTGGATTACAGGCCAAATTAGCA
AGTTTAAGAAAATCTACGAAGAAACGCAGTGAGTCTCCACCTGCTGAGCTCCCCAGTTTGAGGCGGAGCA
CACGCCAAAAGACCACGGGCTCCTGTGCTAGTACCAGTCGGCGAGGCTCTGGCCTGGGCAAAAGAGGAGC
AGCTGAAGCTCGTCGACAGGAGAAAATGGCAGACCCTGAAAGCAACCAGGAGGCAGTAAATTCTTCAGCT
GCTCGGACAGATGAAGCTCCCCAAGGAGCTGCAGCCTCTAGTTCTGTTGCAGGGGCTGTTGGCATGACCA
CCTCTGGGGAGAGTGAATCAGATGATTCCGAGATGGGACGTTTGCAAGCTTTGTTAGAGGCAAGGGGTCT
TCCCCCTCACCTATTTGGTCCTCTTGGTCCTCGGATGTCACAGCTTTTCCATAGAACAATTGGAAGTGGA
GCTAGTTCTAAGGCCCAGCAGCTACTACAAGGATTGCAAGCCAGTGATGAAAGTCAACAGCTTCAGGCAG
TTATTGAGATGTGTCAGTTACTGGTCATGGGAAATGAGGAGACACTGGGAGGGTTTCCTGTCAAGAGTGT
TGTTCCAGCTTTGATTACGTTACTTCAGATGGAGCACAATTTTGATATTATGAACCATGCTTGTCGAGCC
TTAACATACATGATGGAAGCACTTCCTCGATCTTCTGCTGTTGTAGTAGATGCTATTCCTGTCTTTTTAG
AAAAGCTGCAAGTTATTCAGTGTATTGATGTGGCAGAGCAGGCCTTGACTGCCTTGGAGATGTTGTCACG
GAGACATAGTAAAGCCATTCTACAGGCGGGTGGTTTGGCAGACTGCTTGCTGTACCTAGAATTCTTCAGC
ATAAATGCCCAAAGAAATGCATTAGCAATTGCAGCTAATTGCTGCCAGAGTATCACGCCAGATGAATTTC
ATTTTGTGGCAGATTCACTCCCATTGCTAACCCAAAGGCTAACACATCAGGATAAAAAGTCAGTAGAAAG
CACTTGCCTTTGTTTTGCACGCCTAGTGGACAACTTCCAGCATGAGGAGAATTTACTCCAGCAGGTTGCT
TCCAAAGATCTGCTTACAAATGTTCAACAGCTGTTGGTAGTGACTCCACCCATTTTAAGTTCTGGGATGT
TTATAATGGTGGTTCGCATGTTTTCTCTGATGTGTTCCAACTGTCCAACTTTAGCTGTTCAACTTATGAA
ACAAAACATTGCAGAAACGCTTCACTTTCTCCTGTGTGGTGCCTCCAATGGAAGTTGTCAGGAACAGATT
GATCTTGTTCCACGAAGCCCTCAAGAGTTGTATGAACTGACATCTCTGATTTGTGAACTTATGCCATGTT
TACCAAAAGAAGGCATTTTTGCAGTTGATACCATGTTGAAGAAGGGAAATGCACAGAACACAGATGGTGC
GATATGGCAGTGGCGTGATGATCGGGGCCTCTGGCATCCATATAACAGGATTGACAGCCGGATCATTGAG
CAAATCAATGAGGACACGGGAACAGCACGTGCCATTCAGAGAAAACCTAACCCGTTAGCCAATAGTAACA
CTAGTGGATATTCAGAGTCAAAGAAGGATGATGCTCGAGCACAGCTTATGAAAGAGGATCCGGAACTGGC
TAAGTCTTTTATTAAGACATTATTTGGTGTTCTTTATGAAGTGTATAGTTCCTCAGCAGGACCTGCGGTC
AGACATAAGTGCCTTAGAGCAATTCTTAGGATAATTTATTTTGCGGATGCTGAACTTCTGAAGGATGTTC
TGAAAAATCATGCTGTTTCAAGTCACATTGCTTCCATGCTGTCAAGCCAAGACCTGAAGATAGTAGTGGG
AGCACTTCAGATGGCAGAAATTTTAATGCAGAAGTTACCTGATATTTTTAGTGTTTACTTCAGAAGAGAA
GGTGTAATGCATCAAGTAAAACACTTAGCAGAATCAGAGTCTTTGTTGACAAGTCCACCAAAGGCATGTA
CGAATGGATCGGGATCAATGGGATCCACAACTTCAGTCAGCAGTGGGACAGCCACAGCTGCCACTCATGC
TGCAGCTGACTTGGGATCACCCAGCTTGCAGCACAGCAGGGATGATTCTTTAGATCTCAGCCCTCAAGGT
CGATTAAGTGATGTTCTAAAGAGAAAACGACTGCCAAAACGAGGGCCAAGAAGGCCAAAGTACTCACCTC
CAAGAGATGATGACAAAGTAGACAATCAAGCTAAAAGCCCCACCACTACTCAGTCACCTAAATCTTCTTT
CCTGGCAAGCTTGAATCCAAAAACATGGGGAAGGTTAAGTACACAGTCCAACAGCAACAACATTGAGCCA
GCACGGACTGCGGGAGGTAGTGGCCTTGCCAGGGCTGCCTCAAAGGATACCATCTCCAATAATAGAGAAA
AAATTAAAGGTTGGATTAAGGAGCAGGCACATAAATTTGTAGAACGTTATTTCAGTTCTGAGAATATGGA
TGGAAGCAACCCTGCATTGAATGTCCTTCAGAGACTTTGTGCTGCAACCGAACAACTCAACCTCCAGGTG
GATGGTGGAGCTGAGTGCCTTGTAGAAATCCGTAGCATAGTCTCAGAGTCAGATGTTTCATCATTTGAAA
TCCAACATAGTGGATTTGTGAAGCAGCTGTTGCTTTATTTGACATCTAAAAGTGAAAAGGATGCTGTGAG
CAGAGAGATCAGATTAAAGCGATTTCTTCATGTATTTTTTTCTTCTCCACTTCCTGGAGAAGAGCCCATT
GGAAGAGTGGAACCAGTGGGTAATGCACCTTTGTTGGCATTAGTTCACAAGATGAACAACTGCCTCAGCC
AGATGGAACAATTTCCAGTCAAAGTACATGATTTCCCTAGTGGAAATGGGACAGGAGGCAGCTTTTCTCT
CAACAGAGGATCACAGGCTTTAAAATTTTTCAACACACATCAATTAAAATGCCAGTTACAAAGGCATCCA
GACTGTGCAAATGTGAAGCAGTGGAAGGGTGGACCTGTCAAGATTGACCCTCTGGCTTTGGTACAAGCCA
TCGAGAGATACCTTGTAGTTAGAGGGTATGGAAGAGTAAGAGAAGATGATGAAGACAGCGATGACGATGG
ATCAGATGAGGAAATAGATGAGTCTCTGGCTGCTCAGTTCCTAAATTCAGGAAATGTAAGACACAGGCTG
CAGTTTTATATTGGAGAACATTTGCTGCCGTATAACATGACTGTGTATCAGGCAGTACGGCAGTTTAGTA
TACAGGCTGAAGATGAAAGAGAATCCACAGATGATGAGAGCAATCCTCTAGGCAGAGCTGGTATTTGGAC
AAAGACTCATACAATATGGTATAAACCTGTGAGAGAGGATGAAGAAAGTAATAAAGATTGTGTTGGTGGT
AAAAGAGGAAGAGCCCAAACAGCTCCAACGAAAACTTCCCCTAGAAATGCAAAAAAGCATGATGAGTTAT
GGCACGATGGAGTGTGCCCATCAGTATCAAATCCTTTAGAAGTTTACCTCATTCCCACACCACCTGAAAA
TATAACATTTGAAGACCCGTCATTAGATGTGATCCTTCTTTTAAGAGTTTTACATGCTATCAGTCGATAC
TGGTATTACTTGTATGATAATGCAATGTGCAAGGAAATTATTCCAACTAGTGAATTTATTAACAGTAAGT
TAACAGCAAAAGCAAATAGGCAACTTCAAGATCCTTTAGTAATCATGACAGGAAACATCCCAACATGGCT
TACTGAGCTAGGAAAAACCTGCCCATTTTTCTTTCCTTTTGATACCCGGCAAATGCTTTTTTATGTAACT
GCATTTGATCGGGACCGAGCAATGCAAAGATTACTTGATACCAACCCAGAAATCAACCAGTCTGATTCTC
AAGATAGCAGAGTTGCACCTAGATTGGATAGAAAAAAACGTACTGTGAACCGAGAGGAGCTGCTGAAACA
GGCGGAGTCTGTGATGCAGGACCTCGGCAGCTCACGGGCCATGTTAGAAATCCAGTATGAAAATGAGGTT
GGTACAGGTCTTGGGCCTACACTGGAGTTTTATGCGCTTGTATCTCAGGAACTACAGAGAGCTGACTTGG
GTCTTTGGAGAGGTGAAGAAGTAACTCTTAGCAATCCAAAAGGGAGCCAAGAAGGGACCAAGTATATTCA
AAACCTCCAGGGCCTGTTTGCGCTTCCCTTTGGTAGGACAGCAAAGCCAGCTCATATCGCAAAGGTTAAG
ATGAAGTTTCGCTTCTTAGGAAAATTAATGGCCAAGGCTATCATGGATTTCAGATTGGTGGACCTTCCCC
TTGGCTTACCCTTTTATAAATGGATGCTACGGCAAGAAACTTCACTGACATCACACGATTTGTTTGACAT
CGACCCAGTTGTAGCCAGATCAGTTTATCACCTAGAAGACATTGTCAGACAGAAGAAAAGACTTGAACAA
GATAAATCCCAGACCAAAGAGAGTCTACAGTATGCATTAGAAACCTTGACTATGAATGGCTGCTCAGTTG
AAGATCTAGGACTGGATTTCACTCTGCCAGGGTTTCCCAATATCGAACTGAAGAAAGGAGGGAAGGATAT
ACCAGTCACTATCCACAATTTAGAGGAGTATCTAAGACTGGTTATATTCTGGGCACTAAATGAAGGCGTT
TCTAGGCAATTTGATTCGTTCAGAGATGGATTTGAATCAGTCTTCCCACTCAGTCATCTTCAGTACTTCT
ACCCGGAGGAACTGGATCAGCTCCTTTGTGGCAGTAAAGCAGACACTTGGGATGCAAAGACACTGATGGA
ATGCTGTAGGCCTGATCATGGTTATACTCATGACAGTCGGGCTGTGAAGTTTTTGTTTGAGATTCTCAGT
AGTTTTGATAATGAGCAGCAGAGGTTATTTCTCCAGTTTGTGACTGGTAGCCCAAGATTGCCTGTTGGAG
GATTCCGGAGTTTGAATCCACCTTTGACAATTGTCCGAAAGACGTTTGAATCAACAGAAAACCCAGATGA
CTTCTTGCCCTCTGTAATGACTTGTGTGAACTATCTTAAGTTGCCGGACTATTCAAGCATTGAGATAATG
CGTGAAAAACTGTTGATAGCAGCAAGAGAAGGGCAGCAGTCGTTCCATCTTTCCTGAGGCGCGCCGACCC
AGCTTTCTTGTACAAAGTTGGCATTATAAGAAAGCATTGCTTATCAATTTGTTGCAACGAACAGGTCACT
ATCAGTCAAAATAAAATCATTATTTGCCATCCAGCTGATATCCCCTATAGTGAGTCGTATTACATGGTCA
TAGCTGTTTCCTGGCAGCTCTGGCCCGTGTCTCAAAATCTCTGATGTTACATTGCACAAGATAAAAATAT
ATCATCATGAACAATAAAACTGTCTGCTTACATAAACAGTAATACAAGGGGTGTTATGAGCCATATTCAA
CGGGAAACGTCGAGGCCGCGATTAAATTCCAACATGGATGCTGATTTATATGGGTATAAATGGGCTCGCG
ATAATGTCGGGCAATCAGGTGCGACAATCTATCGCTTGTATGGGAAGCCCGATGCGCCAGAGTTGTTTCT
GAAACATGGCAAAGGTAGCGTTGCCAATGATGTTACAGATGAGATGGTCAGACTAAACTGGCTGACGGAA
TTTATGCCTCTTCCGACCATCAAGCATTTTATCCGTACTCCTGATGATGCATGGTTACTCACCACTGCGA
TCCCCGGAAAAACAGCATTCCAGGTATTAGAAGAATATCCTGATTCAGGTGAAAATATTGTTGATGCGCT
GGCAGTGTTCCTGCGCCGGTTGCATTCGATTCCTGTTTGTAATTGTCCTTTTAACAGCGATCGCGTATTT
CGTCTCGCTCAGGCGCAATCACGAATGAATAACGGTTTGGTTGATGCGAGTGATTTTGATGACGAGCGTA
ATGGCTGGCCTGTTGAACAAGTCTGGAAAGAAATGCATAAACTTTTGCCATTCTCACCGGATTCAGTCGT
CACTCATGGTGATTTCTCACTTGATAACCTTATTTTTGACGAGGGGAAATTAATAGGTTGTATTGATGTT
GGACGAGTCGGAATCGCAGACCGATACCAGGATCTTGCCATCCTATGGAACTGCCTCGGTGAGTTTTCTC
CTTCATTACAGAAACGGCTTTTTCAAAAATATGGTATTGATAATCCTGATATGAATAAATTGCAGTTTCA
TTTGATGCTCGATGAGTTTTTCTAATCAGAATTGGTTAATTGGTTGTAACACTGGCAGAGCATTACGCTG
ACTTGACGGGACGGCGCAAGCTCATGACCAAAATCCCTTAACGTGAGTTACGCGTCGTTCCACTGAGCGT
CAGACCCCGTAGAAAAGATCAAAGGATCTTCTTGAGATCCTTTTTTTCTGCGCGTAATCTGCTGCTTGCA
AACAAAAAAACCACCGCTACCAGCGGTGGTTTGTTTGCCGGATCAAGAGCTACCAACTCTTTTTCCGAAG
GTAACTGGCTTCAGCAGAGCGCAGATACCAAATACTGTTCTTCTAGTGTAGCCGTAGTTAGGCCACCACT
TCAAGAACTCTGTAGCACCGCCTACATACCTCGCTCTGCTAATCCTGTTACCAGTGGCTGCTGCCAGTGG
CGATAAGTCGTGTCTTACCGGGTTGGACTCAAGACGATAGTTACCGGATAAGGCGCAGCGGTCGGGCTGA
ACGGGGGGTTCGTGCACACAGCCCAGCTTGGAGCGAACGACCTACACCGAACTGAGATACCTACAGCGTG
AGCTATGAGAAAGCGCCACGCTTCCCGAAGGGAGAAAGGCGGACAGGTATCCGGTAAGCGGCAGGGTCGG
AACAGGAGAGCGCACGAGGGAGCTTCCAGGGGGAAACGCCTGGTATCTTTATAGTCCTGTCGGGTTTCGC
CACCTCTGACTTGAGCGTCGATTTTTGTGATGCTCGTCAGGGGGGCGGAGCCTATGGAAAAACGCCAGCA
ACGCGGCCTTTTTACGGTTCCTGGCCTTTTGCTGGCCTTTTGCTCACATGTT
